>Addgene plasmid #227094 | TAK4 | addgene full sequence | sequence record 456651 | Addgene NGS Result
CACGAACCCCCCGTTCAGCCCGACCGCTGCGCCTTATCCGGTAACTATCGTCTTGAGTCCAACCCGGTAA
GACACGACTTATCGCCACTGGCAGCAGCCACTGGTAACAGGATTAGCAGAGCGAGGTATGTAGGCGGTGC
TACAGAGTTCTTGAAGTGGTGGCCTAACTACGGCTACACTAGAAGAACAGTATTTGGTATCTGCGCTCTG
CTGAAGCCAGTTACCTTCGGAAAAAGAGTTGGTAGCTCTTGATCCGGCAAACAAACCACCGCTGGTAGCG
GTGGTTTTTTTGTTTGCAAGCAGCAGATTACGCGCAGAAAAAAAGGATCTCAAGAAGATCCTTTGATCTT
TTCTACGGGGTCTGACGCTCAGTGGAACGAAAACTCACGTTAAGGGATTTTGGTCATGAGATTATCAAAA
AGGATCTTCACCTAGATCCTTTTAAATTAAAAATGAAGTTTTAAATCAATCTAAAGTATATATGAGTAAC
CTGAGGCTATGGCAGGGCCTGCCGCCCCGACGTTGGCTGCGAGCCCTGGGCCTTCACCCGAACTTGGGGG
GTGGGGTGGGGAAAAGGAAGAAACGCGGGCGTATTGGCCCCAATGGGGTCTCGGTGGGGTATCGACAGAG
TGCCAGCCCTGGGACCGAACCCCGCGTTTATGAACAAACGACCCAACACCGTGCGTTTTATTCTGTCTTT
TTATTGCCGTCATAGCGCGGGTTCCTTCCGGTATTGTCTCCTTCCGTGTTTCAGTTAGCCTCCCCCTAGG
GTGGGCGAAGAACTCCAGCATGAGATCCCCGCGCTGGAGGATCATCCAGCCGGCGTCCCGGAAAACGATT
CCGAAGCCCAACCTTTCATAGAAGGCGGCGGTGGAATCGAAATCTCGTGATGGCAGGTTGGGCGTCGCTT
GGTCGGTCATTTCGAACCCCAGAGTCCCGCTCAGAAGAACTCGTCAAGAAGGCGATAGAAGGCGATGCGC
TGCGAATCGGGAGCGGCGATACCGTAAAGCACGAGGAAGCGGTCAGCCCATTCGCCGCCAAGCTCTTCAG
CAATATCACGGGTAGCCAACGCTATGTCCTGATAGCGGTCCGCCACACCCAGCCGGCCACAGTCGATGAA
TCCAGAAAAGCGGCCATTTTCCACCATGATATTCGGCAAGCAGGCATCGCCATGGGTCACGACGAGATCC
TCGCCGTCGGGCATGCTCGCCTTGAGCCTGGCGAACAGTTCGGCTGGCGCGAGCCCCTGATGCTCTTCGT
CCAGATCATCCTGATCGACAAGACCGGCTTCCATCCGAGTACGTGCTCGCTCGATGCGATGTTTCGCTTG
GTGGTCGAATGGGCAGGTAGCCGGATCAAGCGTATGCAGCCGCCGCATTGCATCAGCCATGATGGATACT
TTCTCGGCAGGAGCAAGGTGAGATGACAGGAGATCCTGCCCCGGCACTTCGCCCAATAGCAGCCAGTCCC
TTCCCGCTTCAGTGACAACGTCGAGCACAGCTGCGCAAGGAACGCCCGTCGTGGCCAGCCACGATAGCCG
CGCTGCCTCGTCTTGCAGTTCATTCAGGGCACCGGACAGGTCGGTCTTGACAAAAAGAACCGGGCGCCCC
TGCGCTGACAGCCGGAACACGGCGGCATCAGAGCAGCCGATTGTCTGTTGTGCCCAGTCATAGCCGAATA
GCCTCTCCACCCAAGCGGCCGGAGAACCTGCGTGCAATCCATCTTGTTCAATCATGCGAAACGATCCTCA
TCCTGTCTCTTGATCGATCTTTGCAAAAGCCTAGGCCTCCAAAAAAGCCTCCTCACTACTTCTGGAATAG
CTCAGAGGCCGAGGCGGCCTCGGCCTCTGCATAAATAAAAAAAATTAGTCAGCCATGGGGCGGAGAATGG
GCGGAACTGGGCGGAGTTAGGGGCGGGATGGGCGGAGTTAGGGGCGGGACTATGGTTGCTGACTAATTGA
GATGCATGCTTTGCATACTTCTGCCTGCTGGGGAGCCTGGGGACTTTCCACACCTGGTTGCTGACTAATT
GAGATGCATGCTTTGCATACTTCTGCCTGCTGGGGAGCCTGGGGACTTTCCACACCCTAACTGACACACA
TTCCACAGCTGGTTCTTTCCGCCTCAGGACTCTTCCTTTTTCAATATTATTGAAGCATTTATCAGGGTTA
TTGTCTCATGAGCGGATACATATTTGAATGTATTTAGAAAAATAAACAAATAGGGGTTCCGCGCACATTT
CCCCGAAAAGTGCCACCTG
[124 nt withheld, positions 2260-2383]
C
[91 nt withheld, positions 2385-2475]
A
[49 nt withheld, positions 2477-2525]
CCTTTGACGTTGGAGTCCACGTTCTTT
[37 nt withheld, positions 2553-2589]
ACCCTATCTCGGTCTATTCTTTTGATTTATAAGGGATTTTGCCGATTTCGGCCTATTGGTTAAAAAATGA
GCTGATTTAACAAAAATTTAACGCGAATTTTAACAAAATATTAACGCTTACAATTTACGCCTTAAGATAC
ATTGATGAGTTTGGACAAACCACAACTAGAATGCAGTGAAAAAAATGCTTTATTTGTGAAATTTGTGATG
CTATTGCTTTATTTGTAACCATTATAAGCTGCAATAAACAAGTTAACAACAACAATTGCATTCATTTTAT
GTTTCAGGTTCAGGGGGAGGTGTGGGAGGTTTTTTAAAGCAAGTAAAACCTCTACAAATGTGGTATGGCT
GATTATGATCTAGAGTCGCGGCCGCTTTACTTGTACAGCTCGTCCATGCCGAGAGTGATCCCGGCGGCGG
TCACGAACTCCAGCAGGACCATGTGATCGCGCTTCTCGTTGGGGTCTTTGCTCAGGGCGGACTGGGTGCT
CAGGTAGTGGTTGTCGGGCAGCAGCACGGGGCCGTCGCCGATGGGGGTGTTCTGCTGGTAGTGGTCGGCG
AGCTGCACGCTGCCGTCCTCGATGTTGTGGCGGATCTTGAAGTTCACCTTGATGCCGTTCTTCTGCTTGT
CGGCCATGATATAGACGTTGTGGCTGTTGTAGTTGTACTCCAGCTTGTGCCCCAGGATGTTGCCGTCCTC
CTTGAAGTCGATGCCCTTCAGCTCGATGCGGTTCACCAGGGTGTCGCCCTCGAACTTCACCTCGGCGCGG
GTCTTGTAGTTGCCGTCGTCCTTGAAGAAGATGGTGCGCTCCTGGACGTAGCCTTCGGGCATGGCGGACT
TGAAGAAGTCGTGCTGCTTCATGTGGTCGGGGTAGCGGCTGAAGCACTGCACGCCGTAGGTCAGGGTGGT
CACGAGGGTGGGCCAGGGCACGGGCAGCTTGCCGGTGGTGCAGATGAACTTCAGGGTCAGCTTGCCGTAG
GTGGCATCGCCCTCGCCCTCGCCGGACACGCTGAACTTGTGGCCGTTTACGTCGCCGTCCAGCTCGACCA
GGATGGGCACCACCCCGGTGAACAGCTCCTCGCCCTTGCTCACCATGGTGGCGATGGATCCCGGGCCCGC
GGTACCGTCGACTGCAGAATTCGAAGCTTCAAAAATATAGTAGGCCACTATTAAGATACATTGATGAGTT
TGGACAAACCACAACTAGAATGCAGTGAAAAAAATGCTTTATTTGTGAAATTTGTGATGCTATTGCTTTA
TTTGTAACCATTATAAGCTGCAATAAACAAGTTAACAACAACAATTGCATTCATTTTATGTTTCAGGTTC
AGGGGGAGGTGTGGGAGGTTTTTTAAAGCAAGTAAAACCTCTACAAATGTGGTATGGCTGATTATGATCT
AGAGTCGCGGCCTGACTGACAGTCGCGCGAGTACTGTTCCCCTGGTCCCATAAGTTTTTTCTTGTGAACT
TGTCGATAGTAGTCCGGTTAAACCTTCCTCTAATTCTTCTTCGGTAACAGATTTGGCTTCTGCGGATAGC
AAAACCAAGTCTGATTGCTCTGTCAGTATCTCTCTCAACTGAAGCCAAATGGGGTAAGCCTGTTTTGGTA
TGCTATCTGTCCCATGTTCCGCTGCGTACCTCTTCATTTCTCTTCCTACCCTTTTCCAATCTTGTAAATT
TAATCCTCCTTCTTCGGGAAACCAAGGAGAAACCTTTATTAGAAACTGATAAAATTCTATTGCACTACTC
TCTTTCACATGAAGACCCCTCTCTGAGAGGAGCCTTTGTAAAACAGAAACAAAGAGTTTCTGCCCTTTTG
AGCCCGAGACCCCCATTTCCAATGGCTCACCGTAACCTACCTCTTCTCCGTAGGCGGGACTGCAGCTCCC
TATGGTGAGTCCGTTCCGCTCTTGTGATGATAGCCAGACAAGAAAGAGACAATACAAGACAAACACCAAA
TAGTAGAAATAGAGACAAGGGTCACTTATCCGAGGGTCCCTGTTCGGGCGCCAGCTGCCGCAGTCGGCCG
ACCTGAGGGTCACCGGGGTCTGCGGGGGGACCCTCTGGAAAGTGAAGGATAAGTGACGAGCGGAGACGGG
ATGGCGAACAGACACAAACACACGAGACGTGAATATTAGGACTGTTGCCTCGAGGCTCTTCGCAAGGCAC
TGGAAAACAATGGGGAAAATCATAAGCACTATGACTAAAAGCAGGGCTCCAACACCTATAAAAATGAAAT
ATTGTGTCCAATCTAATGGATTTAAAGCCTTTACTCCATTGGCAAAGGACTGAGCCAAGCCACTGAGGTC
CACTGTGTCAATATGTTGTTTGCTCATATCACTAATCAGGTTGGTTAATTCTTGTATGTTATATGAAATC
TCATTGTCATTCCAAATGCCCAATAAATGAGCTTTGGTTCTTTCCCAGCTCTCAGAAGCATTATATGGTA
AAGGTGTAACGCAGATAAAATCATAATTTGCATGACACCTGGTGGACATTCTGGTCTTTAAGTTTGCCAC
ATCTTGTCCCAACTCTAAAACTACTTCTTCTAAAGCATTAAGTCTAGCTTCTAATTTTAAATCTATTATT
CTTTGTTCAGATAAAGCTAATGTAACATTCCTATGAAGATTATTAACAAACGTAGCAGTTTGCATCTCCT
TAACTAAAGCAGTAGTAGCTACAGCAAAGGAAGTGATAATAGCAATTAAAGCAGATATGCCCAGAATAAT
GGCAGCGACGAATCGCTTGGCTCGAATTAAATCTGTGGCATACCTAAAGGTTTGAATGGCAGAATCATCA
AACCATGGTTCATCACCAATATCTACAGGTAGCAGCACGTATGGCGGCCTCTTGACTATGATCGCTGCAT
AGTCGTAGGCAGAAGAATCTAAACAATTAGTCAATCTACAAGAAGAACAGGAAATATGAAAAGTAGATCC
TCTTTTCTCTATATCTATTAGCTGAGGTAATCCTAATAATATGGCATGAGGGTAAGTAACACAGGCAGAT
GTAGGAATCATGTCATGTTCTTGAAATCCTGGCCTTTTGAGAATAAGATATCTTGAGGCTGCAACTAAGC
GAAACCTAGAATTATTGTTCATTTTTGAGAACTCGCTCAACGAACGATTTGATATATTTTCCCATTTCAT
CAGGTGCATCTTCTTGCGAAAAATGAAGACCTTTTACTTTGACAAATTCAGTATTAGGAAACTTCTTGGC
ACCTTCAACAATAGCATTGGAAAAGAATCCTGGGTCCGATTCAATAAACATTTTTGGTAAATCATCACTT
GCACGTAGATAAGCATTATAATTCCTAACAATTTGTACAACGTCAGGTTTACCACCTTTTACTAACGGGA
TTTCACGAGGCCATGATAATGTTGGACGACGAACTTCACCTTTCTCTTTGAATGGTTCAAGATATGCTGC
AAATTCTTCTGGTTCTAACTTTCTCATGATTTTTGATGGCAACATGGTTTCCACGAAGAAGTTATTCTCC
AAAACCATTTTTTCTCCTTCTTCAGATTTGATCAACGCAATATCTTCTTCAATATCAGGCCATTCATCCC
ATGATTCAATCACATCTACTACACTTTCAGCGTGAACTATTGCTTTGATCTTATCTTGATGCTCATAGCT
ATAATGAAATGCCAAACAAGCACCCCAATCATGGCCGACAAAAATGATCTTCTTTGGTAAATTAAGAAGT
TCAAACCATGCAGTAAGATATTTGTAATGATCAAGTAACCTATAAGAACCATTACCAGATTTGCCTGATT
TGCCCATACCAATAAGGTCTGGTATAATACACCGCGCTACTGGCTCAATATGTGGCACAACATGTCGCCA
TAAATAAGAAGAGGCCGCGTTACCATGTAAAAAAATAACAGCATTTTCTGCATGTTTTTCTGAATCATAA
TAATTAATAAATGAATCAAGAACATTCATTTGTTTACATCTGGCCCACCACTGCGGACCAGTTATCATCC
GTTTCCTTTGTTCTGGATCATAAACTTTCGAAGTCATGGTGGCTAGAATTCTGTATGGGGAACTAGAGCA
GTAAAATCTCTATCATTGGGATCCTTAGGAGAATTTTCCCAGAACCATGTAGGTTCTACCCATCCTGCTT
CATACCATCGATGAACCTCTTTATTGACAGGGGGAGTATAATTTCCAAATAGATCCTTTTTGCTTTTAAT
CTGATCTGACTGATCTACACTAGGCGAGGGAAGGGAGAAATCCCAAAGTAACCCAAGGGTCCCTTTTGGA
GAAAAACTCACCCCCTGGTCAGGGAAGGCGCAAGGCAACCACCGTGGAGGAGCAGACTCGTCTCCCTCCC
AGAAGGCGTCCTTCTTAAAGGCGATCTGGCAGTGAGGATATTTGGGGGGCAACTTCTTTTTTATAGGGAC
CAGTTTTGTATTGGCCCCTGAGTTCCCCAAAGTAGTCGCTAGCGGATCTGACGGTTCACTAAACCAGCTC
TGCTTATATAGACCTCCCACCGTACACGCCTACCGCCCATTTGCGTCAATGGGGCGGAGTTGTTACGACA
TTTTGGAAAGTCCCGTTGATTTTGGTGCCAAAACAAACTCCCATTGACGTCAATGGGGTGGAGACTTGGA
AATCCCCGTGAGTCAAACCGCTATCCACGCCCATTGATGTACTGCCAAAACCGCATCACCATGGTAATAG
CGATGACTAATACGTAGATGTACTGCCAAGTAGGAAAGTCCCATAAGGTCATGTACTGGGCATAATGCCA
GGCGGGCCATTTACCGTCATTGACGTCAATAGGGGGCGTACTTGGCATATGATACACTTGATGTACTGCC
AAGTGGGCAGTTTACCGTAAATACTCCACCCATTGACGTCAATGGAAAGTCCCTATTGGCGTTACTATGG
GAACATACGTCATTATTGACGTCAATGGGCGGGGGTCGTTGGGCGGTCAGCCAGGCGGGCCATTTACCGT
AAGTTATGTAACGCGGAACTCCATATATGGGCTATGAACTAATGACCCCGTAATTGATTACTATTAATAA
CTAATGCATGGCGGTAATACGGTTATCCACAGAATCAGGGGATAACGCAGGAAAGAACATGTGAGCAAAA
GGCCAGCAAAAGGCCAGGAACCGTAAAAAGGCCGCGTTGCTGGCGTTTTTCCATAGGCTCCGCCCCCCTG
ACGAGCATCACAAAAATCGACGCTCAAGTCAGAGGTGGCGAAACCCGACAGGACTATAAAGATACCAGGC
GTTTCCCCCTGGAAGCTCCCTCGTGCGCTCTCCTGTTCCGACCCTGCCGCTTACCGGATACCTGTCCGCC
TTTCTCCCTTCGGGAAGCGTGGCGCTTTCTCATAGCTCACGCTGTAGGTATCTCAGTTCGGTGTAGGTCG
TTCGCTCCAAGCTGGGCTGTGTG
Features (pLannotate 1.2.2; 18 found; start..end, strand, type, name):
    555..571     +  polyA_signal   bGH poly(A) signal (fragment): bovine growth hormone polyadenylation signal
    662..709     -  polyA_signal   HSV TK poly(A) signal: herpes simplex virus thymidine kinase polyadenylation signal (Cole and Stacy, 1985)
    768..920     -  CDS            ble (fragment): BLE_KLEPN - Experimental evidence at protein level: Swiss-Prot protein existence level 1. Binding protein with a strong affinity to the bleomycin family of antibiotics. Binds to CL990; an antimitotic-antibiotic compound. From Klebsiella pneumoniae.
    941..1735    -  CDS            NeoR/KanR: aminoglycoside phosphotransferase from Tn5; aph(3')-II (or nptII); confers resistance to neomycin, kanamycin, and G418 (Geneticin®)
   1770..2127    -  promoter       SV40 promoter: SV40 enhancer and early promoter
   2129..2233    -  promoter       AmpR promoter: bla
   2260..2688    +  rep_origin     f1 ori (sequence partly withheld): f1 bacteriophage origin of replication; arrow indicates direction of (+) strand synthesis
   2722..2843    -  polyA_signal   SV40 poly(A) signal: SV40 polyadenylation signal
   2866..2949    -  CDS            large T antigen (fragment): large T antigen from SV40 (simian virus 40)
   2966..3685    -  CDS            EGFP: the original enhanced GFP (Yang et al., 1996) mammalian codon-optimized
   3695..3738    -  misc_feature   MCS (fragment): multiple cloning site
   3761..3882    -  polyA_signal   SV40 poly(A) signal: SV40 polyadenylation signal
   3905..3988    -  CDS            large T antigen (fragment): large T antigen from SV40 (simian virus 40)
   4015..4425    -  CDS            gag (fragment): GAG_MMTVB - Experimental evidence at protein level: Swiss-Prot protein existence level 1. [Capsid protein p27]: Capsid protein. From Mouse mammary tumor virus (strain BR6) (MMTV).
   5681..6616    -  CDS            Rluc: luciferase from the anthozoan coelenterate Renilla reniformis (sea pansy)
   7065..7268    -  promoter       CMV promoter: human cytomegalovirus (CMV) immediate early promoter
   7269..7572    -  enhancer       CMV enhancer: human cytomegalovirus immediate early enhancer
   7747..333     -  rep_origin     ori (across the origin): high-copy-number ColE1/pMB1/pBR322/pUC origin of replication
