[The description below was written by a language model from this plasmid's Addgene catalogue record and pLannotate feature annotations shown in this document.]
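Description:
TAK4 is a mammalian luciferase reporter plasmid of about 8 kb, built on the pHMRΔeluc backbone. It was made to test the activity of a cis-acting element from the 5′ end of mouse mammary tumor virus (MMTV). It is maintained in E. coli at high copy through a ColE1/pUC-type origin and selected with kanamycin. The NeoR/KanR (Tn5 aminoglycoside phosphotransferase) gene sits behind tandem bacterial (AmpR-type) and SV40 early promoters and ends in an HSV TK polyadenylation signal, so the same marker could also confer G418 resistance in mammalian cells. An f1 origin is also present.

The insert is a 712 bp MMTV fragment running from the R region into roughly the first 400 bp of gag, cloned between XhoI and ScaI sites downstream of the luciferase gene. The feature table agrees with this, showing an MMTV gag fragment on the same strand as, and 3′ of, the reporter, followed by an SV40 poly(A) signal. The only luciferase annotated is Renilla luciferase (Rluc), with a CMV enhancer/promoter upstream in the same orientation. About 1.2 kb between Rluc and the gag fragment is unannotated, so the record does not show what lies there; it may include the non-coding R/U5/leader part of the insert. Beyond the first poly(A) signal lie a partial multiple cloning site and an EGFP coding sequence with its own SV40 poly(A). No dedicated promoter is annotated directly upstream of EGFP, and its role is not stated.

According to the associated publication, constructs of this type were used to examine transactivation of the MMTV 5′ element by the human retroviral transactivators Tat and Tax. Placing the element downstream of the reporter presumably tests position dependence, though the record does not say so.
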