Addgene plasmid #227094: TAK4
Purpose: Luciferase reporter vector with MMTV 5' Element cloned downstream of luciferase gene in pHMRΔeluc
Depositing lab: Farah Mustafa. Depositing organization: United Arab Emirates University. Publication: Transactivation of the novel 5' cis-acting element of mouse mammary tumor virus (MMTV) by human retroviral transactivators Tat and Tax. Khader TA, Ahmad W, Akhlaq S, Panicker NG, Gull B, Baby J, Rizvi TA, Mustafa F. Commun Biol. 2024 Nov 16;7(1):1521. doi: 10.1038/s42003-024-07139-9. PubMed 39550519.
Backbone
  Vector backbone: pHMRΔeluc
  Vector type: Luciferase
Growth in bacteria
  Bacterial resistance: Kanamycin, 50 μg/mL
  Growth temperature: 37°C
  Growth strain: DH5alpha
  Copy number: High Copy
Gene/Insert
  Gene/Insert name: MMTV insert spanning from R region to 400 bp of Gag
  Species: Mouse Mammary tumor Virus
  Insert size (bp): 712
  Cloning method: Restriction Enzyme; 5′ cloning site XhoI (not destroyed); 3′ cloning site ScaI (not destroyed)
  Sequencing primers: 5′ OFM520; 3′ OFM514
Terms and licenses: Academic/Nonprofit Terms; Industry Terms: Not Available to Industry
How to cite: TAK4 was a gift from Farah Mustafa (Addgene plasmid # 227094 ; http://n2t.net/addgene:227094 ; RRID:Addgene_227094)
